Addgene plasmid #237851: DriD-wHTH-DNABD
Purpose: The wHTH DNA binding domain used to understand the allosteric mechanism
Depositing lab: Maria Schumacher. Depositing organization: Duke University. Publication: Allosteric activation mechanism of DriD, a WYL-domain containing transcription regulator. Cannistraci E, Srinivasu BY, Chavez Orozco J Jr, Gozzi K, Wales TE, Schumacher MA. Commun Biol. 2025 Apr 29;8(1):679. doi: 10.1038/s42003-025-08111-x. PubMed 40301632.
Backbone
  Vector backbone: pet15B
  Backbone manufacturer: Genscript
Growth in bacteria
  Bacterial resistance: Ampicillin, 100 μg/mL
  Growth temperature: 37°C
  Growth strain: DH5alpha
  Copy number: Unknown
Gene/Insert
  Gene/Insert name: DriD wHTH DNABD
  Species: Caulobacter crescentus
  Insert size (bp): 216
Resource information
  A portion of this plasmid was derived from a plasmid made by: Genscript
Terms and licenses: Academic/Nonprofit Terms; Industry Terms: Not Available to Industry
How to cite: DriD-wHTH-DNABD was a gift from Maria Schumacher (Addgene plasmid # 237851 ; http://n2t.net/addgene:237851 ; RRID:Addgene_237851)
