[The description below was written by a language model from this plasmid's Addgene catalogue record and pLannotate feature annotations shown in this document.]
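Description:
DriD-wHTH-DNABD is a bacterial expression plasmid built on the pET-15b backbone that carries a 216 bp insert encoding the winged helix-turn-helix (wHTH) DNA-binding domain of DriD, a WYL-domain transcription regulator from Caulobacter crescentus. The 5,918 nt sequence record shows the usual pBR322-derived pET architecture: a ColE1/pMB1-type origin accompanied by the bom region and the rop gene, which keeps copy number down, and a β-lactamase gene with its own promoter for ampicillin selection. Several short tetracycline-resistance fragments and a tet promoter are annotated, but these are non-functional remnants of the pBR322 ancestry rather than a usable marker.

Expression is driven by a T7 promoter immediately followed by a lac operator, with a plasmid-borne lacI gene supplying repressor. Transcription therefore depends on a host that provides T7 RNA polymerase and is induced with IPTG. Downstream lie the T7 gene 10 ribosome binding site, a short match to a His-tag-containing composite tag (consistent with an N-terminal 6xHis tag), and a thrombin cleavage site, then an unannotated stretch where the DriD insert would be expected to sit, followed by the T7 terminator. The small "SET1" fragment called just before the terminator is probably a match to vector-derived T7 sequence and not a deliberate solubility tag. The insert itself was not annotated by the automated tool, so its exact boundaries are not defined in the record. The stated purpose is production of the isolated DNA-binding domain for studies of DriD's allosteric activation mechanism.
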