Features (pLannotate 1.2.2; 20 found; start..end, strand, type, name):
     36..58      +  RBS            RBS: efficient ribosome binding site from bacteriophage T7 gene 10 (Olins and Rangwala, 1989)
     77..93      +  CDS            capTEV™ (fragment): composite tag for in vivo biotinylation, TEV protease cleavage, and 6xHis tagging
    104..121     +  CDS            thrombin site: thrombin recognition and cleavage site
    353..402     +  CDS            SET1 (fragment): solubility-enhancement tag derived from T7 phage gene 10B
    410..457     +  terminator     T7 terminator: transcription terminator for bacteriophage T7 RNA polymerase
    480..584     -  CDS            TcR (fragment): tetracycline efflux protein; tet; confers resistance to tetracycline
    632..660     -  promoter       tet promoter: E. coli promoter for tetracycline efflux protein gene
    773..877     +  promoter       AmpR promoter: bla
    878..1738    +  CDS            AmpR: β-lactamase; bla; confers resistance to ampicillin, carbenicillin, and related antibiotics
   1909..2497    +  rep_origin     ori: high-copy-number ColE1/pMB1/pBR322/pUC origin of replication
   2683..2822    -  misc_feature   bom: basis of mobility region from pBR322
   2924..3115    -  CDS            rop: Rop protein, which maintains plasmids at low copy number; rop
   3132..3512    +  CDS            YPB1_ECOLX: Protein predicted: Swiss-Prot protein existence level 4. From Escherichia coli.
   3754..4378    -  CDS            TcR (fragment): tetracycline efflux protein; tet; confers resistance to tetracycline
   4393..4414    -  protein_bind   CAP binding site: CAP binding activates transcription in the presence of cAMP. E. coli catabolite activator protein
   4427..5509    -  CDS            lacI: lac repressor; lacI; The lac repressor binds to the lac operator to inhibit transcription in E. coli. This inhibition can be relieved by adding lactose or isopropyl-β-D-thiogalactopyranoside (IPTG).
   5510..5587    -  promoter       lacI promoter: lacI
   5595..5874    -  CDS            TcR (fragment): tetracycline efflux protein; tet; confers resistance to tetracycline
   5896..5914    +  promoter       T7 promoter: promoter for bacteriophage T7 RNA polymerase
   5915..21      +  protein_bind   lac operator (across the origin): The lac repressor binds to the lac operator to inhibit transcription in E. coli. This inhibition can be relieved by adding lactose or isopropyl-β-D-thiogalactopyranoside (IPTG). lac repressor encoded by lacI
>Addgene plasmid #237851 | DriD-wHTH-DNABD | addgene full sequence | sequence record 473985 | Addgene NGS Result
TTGTGAGCGGATAACAATTCCCCTCTAGAAATAATTTTGTTTAACTTTAAGAAGGAGATATACCATGGGC
AGCAGCCATCATCATCATCATCACAGCAGCGGCCTGGTGCCGCGCGGCAGCCATATGCGTCACGAAAAAG
CGACCCGTCTGCTGGACCTGGCGCGTATGCTGGCGGGTAGCGCGGAGGGTCTGACCCTGGATGAAATGGC
GGCGGCGCTGGGTGTGGGTCGTCGTACCGCGGAGCGTATGCGTGATGCGGTTTGGGCGGCGTTCCCGCAG
ATGGAAGCGATCGACGATCCGCCGACCAAACGTTTTCGTATTCCGAGCGGTCTGGATTAACTCGAGGATC
CGGCTGCTAACAAAGCCCGAAAGGAAGCTGAGTTGGCTGCTGCCACCGCTGAGCAATAACTAGCATAACC
CCTTGGGGCCTCTAAACGGGTCTTGAGGGGTTTTTTGCTGAAAGGAGGAACTATATCCGGATATCCCGCA
AGAGGCCCGGCAGTACCGGCATAACCAAGCCTATGCCTACAGCATCCAGGGTGACGGTGCCGAGGATGAC
GATGAGCGCATTGTTAGATTTCATACACGGTGCCTGACTGCGTTAGCAATTTAACTGTGATAAACTACCG
CATTAAAGCTTATCGATGATAAGCTGTCAAACATGAGAATTCTTGAAGACGAAAGGGCCTCGTGATACGC
CTATTTTTATAGGTTAATGTCATGATAATAATGGTTTCTTAGACGTCAGGTGGCACTTTTCGGGGAAATG
TGCGCGGAACCCCTATTTGTTTATTTTTCTAAATACATTCAAATATGTATCCGCTCATGAGACAATAACC
CTGATAAATGCTTCAATAATATTGAAAAAGGAAGAGTATGAGTATTCAACATTTCCGTGTCGCCCTTATT
CCCTTTTTTGCGGCATTTTGCCTTCCTGTTTTTGCTCACCCAGAAACGCTGGTGAAAGTAAAAGATGCTG
AAGATCAGTTGGGTGCACGAGTGGGTTACATCGAACTGGATCTCAACAGCGGTAAGATCCTTGAGAGTTT
TCGCCCCGAAGAACGTTTTCCAATGATGAGCACTTTTAAAGTTCTGCTATGTGGCGCGGTATTATCCCGT
GTTGACGCCGGGCAAGAGCAACTCGGTCGCCGCATACACTATTCTCAGAATGACTTGGTTGAGTACTCAC
CAGTCACAGAAAAGCATCTTACGGATGGCATGACAGTAAGAGAATTATGCAGTGCTGCCATAACCATGAG
TGATAACACTGCGGCCAACTTACTTCTGACAACGATCGGAGGACCGAAGGAGCTAACCGCTTTTTTGCAC
AACATGGGGGATCATGTAACTCGCCTTGATCGTTGGGAACCGGAGCTGAATGAAGCCATACCAAACGACG
AGCGTGACACCACGATGCCTGCAGCAATGGCAACAACGTTGCGCAAACTATTAACTGGCGAACTACTTAC
TCTAGCTTCCCGGCAACAATTAATAGACTGGATGGAGGCGGATAAAGTTGCAGGACCACTTCTGCGCTCG
GCCCTTCCGGCTGGCTGGTTTATTGCTGATAAATCTGGAGCCGGTGAGCGTGGGTCTCGCGGTATCATTG
CAGCACTGGGGCCAGATGGTAAGCCCTCCCGTATCGTAGTTATCTACACGACGGGGAGTCAGGCAACTAT
GGATGAACGAAATAGACAGATCGCTGAGATAGGTGCCTCACTGATTAAGCATTGGTAACTGTCAGACCAA
GTTTACTCATATATACTTTAGATTGATTTAAAACTTCATTTTTAATTTAAAAGGATCTAGGTGAAGATCC
TTTTTGATAATCTCATGACCAAAATCCCTTAACGTGAGTTTTCGTTCCACTGAGCGTCAGACCCCGTAGA
AAAGATCAAAGGATCTTCTTGAGATCCTTTTTTTCTGCGCGTAATCTGCTGCTTGCAAACAAAAAAACCA
CCGCTACCAGCGGTGGTTTGTTTGCCGGATCAAGAGCTACCAACTCTTTTTCCGAAGGTAACTGGCTTCA
GCAGAGCGCAGATACCAAATACTGTCCTTCTAGTGTAGCCGTAGTTAGGCCACCACTTCAAGAACTCTGT
AGCACCGCCTACATACCTCGCTCTGCTAATCCTGTTACCAGTGGCTGCTGCCAGTGGCGATAAGTCGTGT
CTTACCGGGTTGGACTCAAGACGATAGTTACCGGATAAGGCGCAGCGGTCGGGCTGAACGGGGGGTTCGT
GCACACAGCCCAGCTTGGAGCGAACGACCTACACCGAACTGAGATACCTACAGCGTGAGCTATGAGAAAG
CGCCACGCTTCCCGAAGGGAGAAAGGCGGACAGGTATCCGGTAAGCGGCAGGGTCGGAACAGGAGAGCGC
ACGAGGGAGCTTCCAGGGGGAAACGCCTGGTATCTTTATAGTCCTGTCGGGTTTCGCCACCTCTGACTTG
AGCGTCGATTTTTGTGATGCTCGTCAGGGGGGCGGAGCCTATGGAAAAACGCCAGCAACGCGGCCTTTTT
ACGGTTCCTGGCCTTTTGCTGGCCTTTTGCTCACATGTTCTTTCCTGCGTTATCCCCTGATTCTGTGGAT
AACCGTATTACCGCCTTTGAGTGAGCTGATACCGCTCGCCGCAGCCGAACGACCGAGCGCAGCGAGTCAG
TGAGCGAGGAAGCGGAAGAGCGCCTGATGCGGTATTTTCTCCTTACGCATCTGTGCGGTATTTCACACCG
CAATGGTGCACTCTCAGTACAATCTGCTCTGATGCCGCATAGTTAAGCCAGTATACACTCCGCTATCGCT
ACGTGACTGGGTCATGGCTGCGCCCCGACACCCGCCAACACCCGCTGACGCGCCCTGACGGGCTTGTCTG
CTCCCGGCATCCGCTTACAGACAAGCTGTGACCGTCTCCGGGAGCTGCATGTGTCAGAGGTTTTCACCGT
CATCACCGAAACGCGCGAGGCAGCTGCGGTAAAGCTCATCAGCGTGGTCGTGAAGCGATTCACAGATGTC
TGCCTGTTCATCCGCGTCCAGCTCGTTGAGTTTCTCCAGAAGCGTTAATGTCTGGCTTCTGATAAAGCGG
GCCATGTTAAGGGCGGTTTTTTCCTGTTTGGTCACTGATGCCTCCGTGTAAGGGGGATTTCTGTTCATGG
GGGTAATGATACCGATGAAACGAGAGAGGATGCTCACGATACGGGTTACTGATGATGAACATGCCCGGTT
ACTGGAACGTTGTGAGGGTAAACAACTGGCGGTATGGATGCGGCGGGACCAGAGAAAAATCACTCAGGGT
CAATGCCAGCGCTTCGTTAATACAGATGTAGGTGTTCCACAGGGTAGCCAGCAGCATCCTGCGATGCAGA
TCCGGAACATAATGGTGCAGGGCGCTGACTTCCGCGTTTCCAGACTTTACGAAACACGGAAACCGAAGAC
CATTCATGTTGTTGCTCAGGTCGCAGACGTTTTGCAGCAGCAGTCGCTTCACGTTCGCTCGCGTATCGGT
GATTCATTCTGCTAACCAGTAAGGCAACCCCGCCAGCCTAGCCGGGTCCTCAACGACAGGAGCACGATCA
TGCGCACCCGTGGCCAGGACCCAACGCTGCCCGAGATGCGCCGCGTGCGGCTGCTGGAGATGGCGGACGC
GATGGATATGTTCTGCCAAGGGTTGGTTTGCGCATTCACAGTTCTCCGCAAGAATTGATTGGCTCCAATT
CTTGGAGTGGTGAATCCGTTAGCGAGGTGCCGCCGGCTTCCATTCAGGTCGAGGTGGCCCGGCTCCATGC
ACCGCGACGCAACGCGGGGAGGCAGACAAGGTATAGGGCGGCGCCTACAATCCATGCCAACCCGTTCCAT
GTGCTCGCCGAGGCGGCATAAATCGCCGTGACGATCAGCGGTCCAATGATCGAAGTTAGGCTGGTAAGAG
CCGCGAGCGATCCTTGAAGCTGTCCCTGATGGTCGTCATCTACCTGCCTGGACAGCATGGCCTGCAACGC
GGGCATCCCGATGCCGCCGGAAGCGAGAAGAATCATAATGGGGAAGGCCATCCAGCCTCGCGTCGCGAAC
GCCAGCAAGACGTAGCCCAGCGCGTCGGCCGCCATGCCGGCGATAATGGCCTGCTTCTCGCCGAAACGTT
TGGTGGCGGGACCAGTGACGAAGGCTTGAGCGAGGGCGTGCAAGATTCCGAATACCGCAAGCGACAGGCC
GATCATCGTCGCGCTCCAGCGAAAGCGGTCCTCGCCGAAAATGACCCAGAGCGCTGCCGGCACCTGTCCT
ACGAGTTGCATGATAAAGAAGACAGTCATAAGTGCGGCGACGATAGTCATGCCCCGCGCCCACCGGAAGG
AGCTGACTGGGTTGAAGGCTCTCAAGGGCATCGGTCGAGATCCCGGTGCCTAATGAGTGAGCTAACTTAC
ATTAATTGCGTTGCGCTCACTGCCCGCTTTCCAGTCGGGAAACCTGTCGTGCCAGCTGCATTAATGAATC
GGCCAACGCGCGGGGAGAGGCGGTTTGCGTATTGGGCGCCAGGGTGGTTTTTCTTTTCACCAGTGAGACG
GGCAACAGCTGATTGCCCTTCACCGCCTGGCCCTGAGAGAGTTGCAGCAAGCGGTCCACGCTGGTTTGCC
CCAGCAGGCGAAAATCCTGTTTGATGGTGGTTAACGGCGGGATATAACATGAGCTGTCTTCGGTATCGTC
GTATCCCACTACCGAGATATCCGCACCAACGCGCAGCCCGGACTCGGTAATGGCGCGCATTGCGCCCAGC
GCCATCTGATCGTTGGCAACCAGCATCGCAGTGGGAACGATGCCCTCATTCAGCATTTGCATGGTTTGTT
GAAAACCGGACATGGCACTCCAGTCGCCTTCCCGTTCCGCTATCGGCTGAATTTGATTGCGAGTGAGATA
TTTATGCCAGCCAGCCAGACGCAGACGCGCCGAGACAGAACTTAATGGGCCCGCTAACAGCGCGATTTGC
TGGTGACCCAATGCGACCAGATGCTCCACGCCCAGTCGCGTACCGTCTTCATGGGAGAAAATAATACTGT
TGATGGGTGTCTGGTCAGAGACATCAAGAAATAACGCCGGAACATTAGTGCAGGCAGCTTCCACAGCAAT
GGCATCCTGGTCATCCAGCGGATAGTTAATGATCAGCCCACTGACGCGTTGCGCGAGAAGATTGTGCACC
GCCGCTTTACAGGCTTCGACGCCGCTTCGTTCTACCATCGACACCACCACGCTGGCACCCAGTTGATCGG
CGCGAGATTTAATCGCCGCGACAATTTGCGACGGCGCGTGCAGGGCCAGACTGGAGGTGGCAACGCCAAT
CAGCAACGACTGTTTGCCCGCCAGTTGTTGTGCCACGCGGTTGGGAATGTAATTCAGCTCCGCCATCGCC
GCTTCCACTTTTTCCCGCGTTTTCGCAGAAACGTGGCTGGCCTGGTTCACCACGCGGGAAACGGTCTGAT
AAGAGACACCGGCATACTCTGCGACATCGTATAACGTTACTGGTTTCACATTCACCACCCTGAATTGACT
CTCTTCCGGGCGCTATCATGCCATACCGCGAAAGGTTTTGCGCCATTCGATGGTGTCCGGGATCTCGACG
CTCTCCCTTATGCGACTCCTGCATTAGGAAGCAGCCCAGTAGTAGGTTGAGGCCGTTGAGCACCGCCGCC
GCAAGGAATGGTGCATGCAAGGAGATGGCGCCCAACAGTCCCCCGGCCACGGGGCCTGCCACCATACCCA
CGCCGAAACAAGCGCTCATGAGCCCGAAGTGGCGAGCCCGATCTTCCCCATCGGTGATGTCGGCGATATA
GGCGCCAGCAACCGCACCTGTGGCGCCGGTGATGCCGGCCACGATGCGTCCGGCGTAGAGGATCGAGATC
TCGATCCCGCGAAATTAATACGACTCACTATAGGGGAA
