>Addgene plasmid #237851 | DriD-wHTH-DNABD | depositor partial sequence | sequence record 467170 | insert 1-216
ATGCGTCACGAAAAAGCGACCCGTCTGCTGGACCTGGCGCGTATGCTGGCGGGTAGCGCGGAGGGTCTGA
CCCTGGATGAAATGGCGGCGGCGCTGGGTGTGGGTCGTCGTACCGCGGAGCGTATGCGTGATGCGGTTTG
GGCGGCGTTCCCGCAGATGGAAGCGATCGACGATCCGCCGACCAAACGTTTTCGTATTCCGAGCGGTCTG
GATTAA
